>Addgene plasmid #238101 | pLV-EF1A-DDHD2-30-202-Hygro | addgene full sequence | sequence record 472684 | Addgene NGS Result
AATGTAGTCTTATGCAATACTCTTGTAGTCTTGCAACATGGTAACGATGAGTTAGCAACATGCCTTACAA
GGAGAGAAAAAGCACCGTGCATGCCGATTGGTGGAAGTAAGGTGGTACGATCGTGCCTTATTAGGAAGGC
AACAGACGGGTCTGACATGGATTGGACGAACCACTGAATTGCCGCATTGCAGAGATATTGTATTTAAGTG
CCTAGCTCGATACATAAACGGGTCTCTCTGGTTAGACCAGATCTGAGCCTGGGAGCTCTCTGGCTAACTA
GGGAACCCACTGCTTAAGCCTCAATAAAGCTTGCCTTGAGTGCTTCAAGTAGTGTGTGCCCGTCTGTTGT
GTGACTCTGGTAACTAGAGATCCCTCAGACCCTTTTAGTCAGTGTGGAAAATCTCTAGCAGTGGCGCCCG
AACAGGGACTTGAAAGCGAAAGGGAAACCAGAGGAGCTCTCTCGACGCAGGACTCGGCTTGCTGAAGCGC
GCACGGCAAGAGGCGAGGGGCGGCGACTGGTGAGTACGCCAAAAATTTTGACTAGCGGAGGCTAGAAGGA
GAGAGATGGGTGCGAGAGCGTCAGTATTAAGCGGGGGAGAATTAGATCGCGATGGGAAAAAATTCGGTTA
AGGCCAGGGGGAAAGAAAAAATATAAATTAAAACATATAGTATGGGCAAGCAGGGAGCTAGAACGATTCG
CAGTTAATCCTGGCCTGTTAGAAACATCAGAAGGCTGTAGACAAATACTGGGACAGCTACAACCATCCCT
TCAGACAGGATCAGAAGAACTTAGATCATTATATAATACAGTAGCAACCCTCTATTGTGTGCATCAAAGG
ATAGAGATAAAAGACACCAAGGAAGCTTTAGACAAGATAGAGGAAGAGCAAAACAAAAGTAAGACCACCG
CACAGCAAGCGGCCGCTGATCTTCAGACCTGGAGGAGGAGATATGAGGGACAATTGGAGAAGTGAATTAT
ATAAATATAAAGTAGTAAAAATTGAACCATTAGGAGTAGCACCCACCAAGGCAAAGAGAAGAGTGGTGCA
GAGAGAAAAAAGAGCAGTGGGAATAGGAGCTTTGTTCCTTGGGTTCTTGGGAGCAGCAGGAAGCACTATG
GGCGCAGCGTCAATGACGCTGACGGTACAGGCCAGACAATTATTGTCTGGTATAGTGCAGCAGCAGAACA
ATTTGCTGAGGGCTATTGAGGCGCAACAGCATCTGTTGCAACTCACAGTCTGGGGCATCAAGCAGCTCCA
GGCAAGAATCCTGGCTGTGGAAAGATACCTAAAGGATCAACAGCTCCTGGGGATTTGGGGTTGCTCTGGA
AAACTCATTTGCACCACTGCTGTGCCTTGGAATGCTAGTTGGAGTAATAAATCTCTGGAACAGATTTGGA
ATCACACGACCTGGATGGAGTGGGACAGAGAAATTAACAATTACACAAGCTTAATACACTCCTTAATTGA
AGAATCGCAAAACCAGCAAGAAAAGAATGAACAAGAATTATTGGAATTAGATAAATGGGCAAGTTTGTGG
AATTGGTTTAACATAACAAATTGGCTGTGGTATATAAAATTATTCATAATGATAGTAGGAGGCTTGGTAG
GTTTAAGAATAGTTTTTGCTGTACTTTCTATAGTGAATAGAGTTAGGCAGGGATATTCACCATTATCGTT
TCAGACCCACCTCCCAACCCCGAGGGGACCCGACAGGCCCGAAGGAATAGAAGAAGAAGGTGGAGAGAGA
GACAGAGACAGATCCATTCGATTAGTGAACGGATCTCGACGGTATCGCTAGCTTTTAAAAGAAAAGGGGG
GATTGGGGGGTACAGTGCAGGGGAAAGAATAGTAGACATAATAGCAACAGACATACAAACTAAAGAATTA
CAAAAACAAATTACAAAAATTCAAAATTTTACTAGTGATTATCGGATCAACTTTGTATAGAAAAGTTGGG
CTCCGGTGCCCGTCAGTGGGCAGAGCGCACATCGCCCACAGTCCCCGAGAAGTTGGGGGGAGGGGTCGGC
AATTGAACCGGTGCCTAGAGAAGGTGGCGCGGGGTAAACTGGGAAAGTGATGTCGTGTACTGGCTCCGCC
TTTTTCCCGAGGGTGGGGGAGAACCGTATATAAGTGCAGTAGTCGCCGTGAACGTTCTTTTTCGCAACGG
GTTTGCCGCCAGAACACAGGTAAGTGCCGTGTGTGGTTCCCGCGGGCCTGGCCTCTTTACGGGTTATGGC
CCTTGCGTGCCTTGAATTACTTCCACCTGGCTGCAGTACGTGATTCTTGATCCCGAGCTTCGGGTTGGAA
GTGGGTGGGAGAGTTCGAGGCCTTGCGCTTAAGGAGCCCCTTCGCCTCGTGCTTGAGTTGAGGCCTGGCC
TGGGCGCTGGGGCCGCCGCGTGCGAATCTGGTGGCACCTTCGCGCCTGTCTCGCTGCTTTCGATAAGTCT
CTAGCCATTTAAAATTTTTGATGACCTGCTGCGACGCTTTTTTTCTGGCAAGATAGTCTTGTAAATGCGG
GCCAAGATCTGCACACTGGTATTTCGGTTTTTGGGGCCGCGGGCGGCGACGGGGCCCGTGCGTCCCAGCG
CACATGTTCGGCGAGGCGGGGCCTGCGAGCGCGGCCACCGAGAATCGGACGGGGGTAGTCTCAAGCTGGC
CGGCCTGCTCTGGTGCCTGGTCTCGCGCCGCCGTGTATCGCCCCGCCCTGGGCGGCAAGGCTGGCCCGGT
CGGCACCAGTTGCGTGAGCGGAAAGATGGCCGCTTCCCGGCCCTGCTGCAGGGAGCTCAAAATGGAGGAC
GCGGCGCTCGGGAGAGCGGGCGGGTGAGTCACCCACACAAAGGAAAAGGGCCTTTCCGTCCTCAGCCGTC
GCTTCATGTGACTCCACGGAGTACCGGGCGCCGTCCAGGCACCTCGATTAGTTCTCGAGCTTTTGGAGTA
CGTCGTCTTTAGGTTGGGGGGAGGGGTTTTATGCGATGGAGTTTCCCCACACTGAGTGGGTGGAGACTGA
AGTTAGGCCAGCTTGGCACTTGATGTAATTCTCCTTGGAATTTGCCCTTTTTGAGTTTGGATCTTGGTTC
ATTCTCAAGCCTCAGACAGTGGTTCAAAGTTTTTTTCTTCCATTTCAGGTGTCGTGACAAGTTTGTACAA
AAAAGCAGGCTGCCACCATGGACATGGATGCCGGCTCACTGTACGAGCCCGTGAGCCCTCATTGGTTCTA
CTGCAAGATCATCGACTCTAAGGAGACCTGGATCCCATTTAATAGCGAAGATAGCCAGCAGCTGGAGGAG
GCCTACTCCTCAGGTAAGGGCTGCAACGGAAGAGTGGTGCCCACAGACGGGGGCAGGTATGACGTGCATC
TGGGAGAGAGGATGCGCTACGCCGTGTACTGGGATGAGCTGGCCTCCGAGGTGAGGCGCTGCACCTGGTT
CTACAAAGGCGACAAGGACAACAAGTATGTGCCCTACTCAGAGAGCTTTAGCCAGGTGCTGGAGGAGACC
TATATGCTGGCTGTGACCCTGGATGAGTGGAAGAAGAAGCTGGAGAGCCCAAATAGAGAAATCATCATCC
TCCACAATCCCAAGCTGATGGTGCATTACCAGCCTGTGGCCGGATCCGACGACTGGGGGAGCACCCCTAC
CGAGCAGGGAAGGCCCCGGACAGTGAAGCGCGGGGTGGAGAACATCAGTTCCGGAGGCGGCGGAAGCGGC
GGAGGCGGCTCTGGCGGGGGCGGCAGCATGGTGAGCAAGGGCGAGGAGCTGTTCACCGGGGTGGTGCCCA
TCCTGGTCGAGCTGGACGGCGACGTAAACGGCCACAAGTTCAGCGTGTCCGGCGAGGGCGAGGGCGATGC
CACCTACGGCAAGCTGACCCTGAAGTTCATCTGCACCACCGGCAAGCTGCCCGTGCCCTGGCCCACCCTC
GTGACCACCCTGACCTACGGCGTGCAGTGCTTCAGCCGCTACCCCGACCACATGAAGCAGCACGACTTCT
TCAAGTCCGCCATGCCCGAAGGCTACGTCCAGGAGCGCACCATCTTCTTCAAGGACGACGGCAACTACAA
GACCCGCGCCGAGGTGAAGTTCGAGGGCGACACCCTGGTGAACCGCATCGAGCTGAAGGGCATCGACTTC
AAGGAGGACGGCAACATCCTGGGGCACAAGCTGGAGTACAACTACAACAGCCACAACGTCTATATCATGG
CCGACAAGCAGAAGAACGGCATCAAGGTGAACTTCAAGATCCGCCACAACATCGAGGACGGCAGCGTGCA
GCTCGCCGACCACTACCAGCAGAACACCCCCATCGGCGACGGCCCCGTGCTGCTGCCCGACAACCACTAC
CTGAGCACCCAGTCCGCCCTGAGCAAAGACCCCAACGAGAAGCGCGATCACATGGTCCTGCTGGAGTTCG
TGACCGCCGCCGGGATCACTCTCGGCATGGACGAGCTGTACAAGTAAACCCAGCTTTCTTGTACAAAGTG
GTGATAATCGAATTCCGATAATCAACCTCTGGATTACAAAATTTGTGAAAGATTGACTGGTATTCTTAAC
TATGTTGCTCCTTTTACGCTATGTGGATACGCTGCTTTAATGCCTTTGTATCATGCTATTGCTTCCCGTA
TGGCTTTCATTTTCTCCTCCTTGTATAAATCCTGGTTGCTGTCTCTTTATGAGGAGTTGTGGCCCGTTGT
CAGGCAACGTGGCGTGGTGTGCACTGTGTTTGCTGACGCAACCCCCACTGGTTGGGGCATTGCCACCACC
TGTCAGCTCCTTTCCGGGACTTTCGCTTTCCCCCTCCCTATTGCCACGGCGGAACTCATCGCCGCCTGCC
TTGCCCGCTGCTGGACAGGGGCTCGGCTGTTGGGCACTGACAATTCCGTGGTGTTGTCGGGGAAGCTGAC
GTCCTTTCCATGGCTGCTCGCCTGTGTTGCCACCTGGATTCTGCGCGGGACGTCCTTCTGCTACGTCCCT
TCGGCCCTCAATCCAGCGGACCTTCCTTCCCGCGGCCTGCTGCCGGCTCTGCGGCCTCTTCCGCGTCTTC
GCCTTCGCCCTCAGACGAGTCGGATCTCCCTTTGGGCCGCCTCCCCGCATCGGGAATTCCCGCGGTTCGA
ATTCTACCGGGTAGGGGAGGCGCTTTTCCCAAGGCAGTCTGGAGCATGCGCTTTAGCAGCCCCGCTGGGC
ACTTGGCGCTACACAAGTGGCCTCTGGCCTCGCACACATTCCACATCCACCGGTAGGCGCCAACCGGCTC
CGTTCTTTGGTGGCCCCTTCGCGCCACCTTCTACTCCTCCCCTAGTCAGGAAGTTCCCCCCCGCCCCGCA
GCTCGCGTCGTGCAGGACGTGACAAATGGAAGTAGCACGTCTCACTAGTCTCGTGCAGATGGACAGCACC
GCTGAGCAATGGAAGCGGGTAGGCCTTTGGGGCAGCGGCCAATAGCAGCTTTGCTCCTTCGCTTTCTGGG
CTCAGAGGCTGGGAAGGGGTGGGTCCGGGGGCGGGCTCAGGGGCGGGCTCAGGGGCGGGGCGGGCGCCCG
AAGGTCCTCCGGAGGCCCGGCATTCTGCACGCTTCAAAAGCGCACGTCTGCCGCGCTGTTCTCCTCTTCC
TCATCTCCGGGCCTTTCGACCTCACGTGGCCACCATGAAAAAGCCTGAACTCACCGCGACGTCTGTCGAG
AAGTTTCTGATCGAAAAGTTCGACAGCGTCTCCGACCTGATGCAGCTCTCGGAGGGCGAAGAATCTCGTG
CTTTCAGCTTCGATGTAGGAGGGCGTGGATATGTCCTGCGGGTAAATAGCTGCGCCGATGGTTTCTACAA
AGATCGTTATGTTTATCGGCACTTTGCATCGGCCGCGCTCCCGATTCCGGAAGTGCTTGACATTGGGGAA
TTTAGCGAGAGCCTGACCTATTGCATCTCCCGCCGTGCACAGGGTGTCACGTTGCAAGACCTGCCTGAAA
CCGAACTGCCCGCTGTTCTGCAGCCGGTCGCGGAGGCCATGGATGCGATCGCTGCGGCCGATCTTAGCCA
GACGAGCGGGTTCGGCCCATTCGGACCGCAAGGAATCGGTCAATACACTACATGGCGTGATTTCATATGC
GCGATTGCTGATCCCCATGTGTATCACTGGCAAACTGTGATGGACGACACCGTCAGTGCGTCCGTCGCGC
AGGCTCTCGATGAGCTGATGCTTTGGGCCGAGGACTGCCCCGAAGTCCGGCACCTCGTGCACGCGGATTT
CGGCTCCAACAATGTCCTGACGGACAATGGCCGCATAACAGCGGTCATTGACTGGAGCGAGGCGATGTTC
GGGGATTCCCAATACGAGGTCGCCAACATCTTCTTCTGGAGGCCGTGGTTGGCTTGTATGGAGCAGCAGA
CGCGCTACTTCGAGCGGAGGCATCCGGAGCTTGCAGGATCGCCGCGGCTCCGGGCGTATATGCTCCGCAT
TGGTCTTGACCAACTCTATCAGAGCTTGGTTGACGGCAATTTCGATGATGCAGCTTGGGCGCAGGGTCGA
TGCGACGCAATCGTCCGATCCGGAGCCGGGACTGTCGGGCGTACACAAATCGCCCGCAGAAGCGCGGCCG
TCTGGACCGATGGCTGTGTAGAAGTACTCGCCGATAGTGGAAACCGACGCCCCAGCACTCGTCCGAGGGC
AAAGGAATAGGGTACCTTTAAGACCAATGACTTACAAGGCAGCTGTAGATCTTAGCCACTTTTTAAAAGA
AAAGGGGGGACTGGAAGGGCTAATTCACTCCCAACGAAGACAAGATCTGCTTTTTGCTTGTACTGGGTCT
CTCTGGTTAGACCAGATCTGAGCCTGGGAGCTCTCTGGCTAACTAGGGAACCCACTGCTTAAGCCTCAAT
AAAGCTTGCCTTGAGTGCTTCAAGTAGTGTGTGCCCGTCTGTTGTGTGACTCTGGTAACTAGAGATCCCT
CAGACCCTTTTAGTCAGTGTGGAAAATCTCTAGCAGTAGTAGTTCATGTCATCTTATTATTCAGTATTTA
TAACTTGCAAAGAAATGAATATCAGAGAGTGAGAGGAACTTGTTTATTGCAGCTTATAATGGTTACAAAT
AAAGCAATAGCATCACAAATTTCACAAATAAAGCATTTTTTTCACTGCATTCTAGTTGTGGTTTGTCCAA
ACTCATCAATGTATCTTATCATGTCTGGCTCTAGCTATCCCGCCCCTAACTCCGCCCATCCCGCCCCTAA
CTCCGCCCAGTTCCGCCCATTCTCCGCCCCATGGCTGACTAATTTTTTTTATTTATGCAGAGGCCGAGGC
CGCCTCGGCCTCTGAGCTATTCCAGAAGTAGTGAGGAGGCTTTTTTGGAGGCCTAGGGACGTACCCAATT
CGCCCTATAGTGAGTCGTATTACGCGCGCTCACTGGCCGTCGTTTTACAACGTCGTGACTGGGAAAACCC
TGGCGTTACCCAACTTAATCGCCTTGCAGCACATCCCCCTTTCGCCAGCTGGCGTAATAGCGAAGAGGCC
CGCACCGATCGCCCTTCCCAACAGTTGCGCAGCCTGAATGGCGAATGGG
[124 nt withheld, positions 7540-7663]
C
[91 nt withheld, positions 7665-7755]
A
[49 nt withheld, positions 7757-7805]
CCTTTGACGTTGGAGTCCACGTTCTTT
[37 nt withheld, positions 7833-7869]
ACCCTATCTCGGTCTATTCTTTTGATTTATAAGGGATTTTGCCGATTTCGGCCTATTGGTTAAAAAATGA
GCTGATTTAACAAAAATTTAACGCGAATTTTAACAAAATATTAACGCTTACAATTTAGGTGGCACTTTTC
GGGGAAATGTGCGCGGAACCCCTATTTGTTTATTTTTCTAAATACATTCAAATATGTATCCGCTCATGAG
ACAATAACCCTGATAAATGCTTCAATAATATTGAAAAAGGAAGAGTATGAGTATTCAACATTTCCGTGTC
GCCCTTATTCCCTTTTTTGCGGCATTTTGCCTTCCTGTTTTTGCTCACCCAGAAACGCTGGTGAAAGTAA
AAGATGCTGAAGATCAGTTGGGTGCACGAGTGGGTTACATCGAACTGGATCTCAACAGCGGTAAGATCCT
TGAGAGTTTTCGCCCCGAAGAACGTTTTCCAATGATGAGCACTTTTAAAGTTCTGCTATGTGGCGCGGTA
TTATCCCGTATTGACGCCGGGCAAGAGCAACTCGGTCGCCGCATACACTATTCTCAGAATGACTTGGTTG
AGTACTCACCAGTCACAGAAAAGCATCTTACGGATGGCATGACAGTAAGAGAATTATGCAGTGCTGCCAT
AACCATGAGTGATAACACTGCGGCCAACTTACTTCTGACAACGATCGGAGGACCGAAGGAGCTAACCGCT
TTTTTGCACAACATGGGGGATCATGTAACTCGCCTTGATCGTTGGGAACCGGAGCTGAATGAAGCCATAC
CAAACGACGAGCGTGACACCACGATGCCTGTAGCAATGGCAACAACGTTGCGCAAACTATTAACTGGCGA
ACTACTTACTCTAGCTTCCCGGCAACAATTAATAGACTGGATGGAGGCGGATAAAGTTGCAGGACCACTT
CTGCGCTCGGCCCTTCCGGCTGGCTGGTTTATTGCTGATAAATCTGGAGCCGGTGAGCGTGGGTCTCGCG
GTATCATTGCAGCACTGGGGCCAGATGGTAAGCCCTCCCGTATCGTAGTTATCTACACGACGGGGAGTCA
GGCAACTATGGATGAACGAAATAGACAGATCGCTGAGATAGGTGCCTCACTGATTAAGCATTGGTAACTG
TCAGACCAAGTTTACTCATATATACTTTAGATTGATTTAAAACTTCATTTTTAATTTAAAAGGATCTAGG
TGAAGATCCTTTTTGATAATCTCATGACCAAAATCCCTTAACGTGAGTTTTCGTTCCACTGAGCGTCAGA
CCCCGTAGAAAAGATCAAAGGATCTTCTTGAGATCCTTTTTTTCTGCGCGTAATCTGCTGCTTGCAAACA
AAAAAACCACCGCTACCAGCGGTGGTTTGTTTGCCGGATCAAGAGCTACCAACTCTTTTTCCGAAGGTAA
CTGGCTTCAGCAGAGCGCAGATACCAAATACTGTTCTTCTAGTGTAGCCGTAGTTAGGCCACCACTTCAA
GAACTCTGTAGCACCGCCTACATACCTCGCTCTGCTAATCCTGTTACCAGTGGCTGCTGCCAGTGGCGAT
AAGTCGTGTCTTACCGGGTTGGACTCAAGACGATAGTTACCGGATAAGGCGCAGCGGTCGGGCTGAACGG
GGGGTTCGTGCACACAGCCCAGCTTGGAGCGAACGACCTACACCGAACTGAGATACCTACAGCGTGAGCT
ATGAGAAAGCGCCACGCTTCCCGAAGAGAGAAAGGCGGACAGGTATCCGGTAAGCGGCAGGGTCGGAACA
GGAGAGCGCACGAGGGAGCTTCCAGGGGGAAACGCCTGGTATCTTTATAGTCCTGTCGGGTTTCGCCACC
TCTGACTTGAGCGTCGATTTTTGTGATGCTCGTCAGGGGGGCGGAGCCTATGGAAAAACGCCAGCAACGC
GGCCTTTTTACGGTTCCTGGCCTTTTGCTGGCCTTTTGCTCACATGTTCTTTCCTGCGTTATCCCCTGAT
TCTGTGGATAACCGTATTACCGCCTTTGAGTGAGCTGATACCGCTCGCCGCAGCCGAACGACCGAGCGCA
GCGAGTCAGTGAGCGAGGAAGCGGAAGAGCGCCCAATACGCAAACCGCCTCTCCCCGCGCGTTGGCCGAT
TCATTAATGCAGCTGGCACGACAGGTTTCCCGACTGGAAAGCGGGCAGTGAGCGCAACGCAATTAATGTG
AGTTAGCTCACTCATTAGGCACCCCAGGCTTTACACTTTATGCTTCCGGCTCGTATGTTGTGTGGAATTG
TGAGCGGATAACAATTTCACACAGGAAACAGCTATGACCATGATTACGCCAAGCGCGCAATTAACCCTCA
CTAAAGGGAACAAAAGCTGGAGCTGCAAGCTT
Features (pLannotate 1.2.2; 33 found; start..end, strand, type, name):
      3..229     +  promoter       RSV promoter: Rous sarcoma virus enhancer/promoter
    230..410     +  LTR            5' LTR (truncated): truncated 5' long terminal repeat (LTR) from HIV-1
    457..582     +  misc_feature   HIV-1 Ψ: packaging signal of human immunodeficiency virus type 1
    566..929     +  CDS            HIV-1 gag (fragment): gag protein from human immunodeficiency virus 1; gag
   1075..1308    +  misc_feature   RRE: The Rev response element (RRE) of HIV-1 allows for Rev-dependent mRNA export from the nucleus to the cytoplasm.
   1685..1785    +  CDS            Rev (fragment): human immunodeficiency virus 1 (HIV-1) Rev protein; rev; enhances nuclear export of unspliced and incompletely spliced viral mRNAs
   1803..1920    +  misc_feature   cPPT/CTS: central polypurine tract and central termination sequence of HIV-1
   1938..1958    +  protein_bind   attB4: mutant version of attB; core recombination site for the Gateway® BP reaction BP Clonase™
   1978..2189    +  promoter       EF-1α core promoter: core promoter for human elongation factor EF-1α
   2190..2299    +  intron         EF-1α intron A (fragment): intron upstream of the start codon of human EF-1α
   2925..3128    +  intron         EF-1α intron A: truncated intron upstream of the start codon of human EF-1α
   3137..3161    +  protein_bind   attB1: mutant version of attB; recombination site for the Gateway® BP reaction BP Clonase™
   3168..3689    +  CDS            DDHD2 (fragment): DDHD2_HUMAN - Also known as KIAA0725, SAMWD1. Experimental evidence at protein level: Swiss-Prot protein existence level 1. Phospholipase that hydrolyzes preferentially phosphatidic acid, including 1,2-dioleoyl-sn-phosphatidic acid, and phosphatidylethanolamine. Specifically binds to phosphatidylinositol 3- phosphate (PI(3)P), phosphatidylinositol 4-phosphate (PI(4)P), phosphatidylinositol 5-phosphate (PI(5)P) and possibly phosphatidylinositol 4,5-bisphosphate (PI(4,5)P2). May be involved in the maintenance of the endoplasmic reticulum and/or Golgi structures. May regulate the transport betwee
   3738..4457    +  CDS            EGFP: the original enhanced GFP (Yang et al., 1996) mammalian codon-optimized
   4458..4482    -  protein_bind   attB2: mutant version of attB; recombination site for the Gateway® BP reaction BP Clonase™
   4500..5088    +  misc_feature   WPRE: woodchuck hepatitis virus posttranscriptional regulatory element
   5119..5618    +  promoter       PGK promoter: mouse phosphoglycerate kinase 1 promoter
   5635..6657    +  CDS            hph: KHYB_ECOLX - Experimental evidence at protein level: Swiss-Prot protein existence level 1. The aminoglycoside phosphotransferases achieve inactivation of their antibiotic substrates by phosphorylation. Only phosphorylates hygromycin and closely related compounds such as demethyl analogs and destomycin. From Escherichia coli.
   6653..6730    +  CDS            nef (fragment): NEF_HV1Z2 - Experimental evidence at protein level: Swiss-Prot protein existence level 1. Extracellular Nef protein targets CD4(+) T-lymphocytes for apoptosis by interacting with CXCR4 surface receptors. From Human immunodeficiency virus type 1 group M subtype D (isolate Z2/CDC-Z34) (HIV-1).
   6732..6965    +  LTR            3' LTR (ΔU3): self-inactivating 3' long terminal repeat (LTR) from HIV-1
   7037..7158    +  polyA_signal   SV40 poly(A) signal: SV40 polyadenylation signal
   7198..7333    +  rep_origin     SV40 ori: SV40 origin of replication
   7354..7372    -  promoter       T7 promoter: promoter for bacteriophage T7 RNA polymerase
   7380..7535    +  CDS            lacZα (fragment): LacZα fragment of β-galactosidase; lacZ fragment
   7540..7968    +  rep_origin     f1 ori (sequence partly withheld): f1 bacteriophage origin of replication; arrow indicates direction of (+) strand synthesis
   8021..8125    +  promoter       AmpR promoter: bla
   8126..8986    +  CDS            AmpR: β-lactamase; bla; confers resistance to ampicillin, carbenicillin, and related antibiotics
   9157..9745    +  rep_origin     ori: high-copy-number ColE1/pMB1/pBR322/pUC origin of replication
   9928..10020   +  CDS            lacI (fragment): lac repressor; lacI; The lac repressor binds to the lac operator to inhibit transcription in E. coli. This inhibition can be relieved by adding lactose or isopropyl-β-D-thiogalactopyranoside (IPTG).
  10033..10054   +  protein_bind   CAP binding site: CAP binding activates transcription in the presence of cAMP. E. coli catabolite activator protein
  10069..10099   +  promoter       lac promoter: promoter for the E. coli lac operon
  10107..10123   +  protein_bind   lac operator: The lac repressor binds to the lac operator to inhibit transcription in E. coli. This inhibition can be relieved by adding lactose or isopropyl-β-D-thiogalactopyranoside (IPTG). lac repressor encoded by lacI
  10168..10186   +  promoter       T3 promoter: promoter for bacteriophage T3 RNA polymerase
