[The description below was written by a language model from this plasmid's Addgene catalogue record and pLannotate feature annotations shown in this document.]
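Description:
pLV-EF1A-DDHD2-30-202-Hygro is a lentiviral mammalian expression plasmid of about 10.2 kb, partly derived from a commercially built vector. It is propagated in E. coli through a high-copy ColE1/pUC-type origin with ampicillin resistance (AmpR). An f1 origin, an SV40 origin, and residual lac and T7/T3 promoter elements also sit in the bacterial backbone. The viral portion has a third-generation, self-inactivating layout. An RSV promoter drives a truncated HIV-1 5' LTR, followed by the Ψ packaging signal with a gag fragment, the Rev response element for Rev-dependent nuclear export of the genomic RNA, and the cPPT/CTS. The cassette ends in a ΔU3 3' LTR, which disables LTR promoter activity after integration, and an SV40 polyadenylation signal lies downstream.

Between the LTRs, the human EF-1α promoter with its intron A drives a fragment of human DDHD2 encoding residues 30–202 only. This region is the structurally predicted WWE domain of the phospholipase, and it is fused at its C terminus to EGFP. The recorded insert size of 1287 bp appears to cover the DDHD2 fragment together with the EGFP coding sequence. Gateway attB4, attB1 and attB2 sites flank the promoter and the open reading frame, reflecting modular assembly of the vector. A WPRE follows the fusion to enhance transcript expression. A separate mouse PGK promoter drives the hygromycin phosphotransferase gene (hph), which allows hygromycin selection of stably transduced cells.

The construct is intended for expressing a fluorescent DDHD2 WWE domain in mammalian cells. The associated study examined WWE domains and poly(ADP-ribose) dynamics at sites of DNA damage, so the EGFP tag presumably serves to visualise the domain in that context.
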