Addgene plasmid #238101: pLV-EF1A-DDHD2-30-202-Hygro
Purpose: Expression of structurally predicted WWE domain of DDHD2 with EGFP on C terminal
Depositing lab: Robert Sobol. Depositing organization: Brown University. Publication: Overexpression of the WWE domain of RNF146 modulates poly-(ADP)-ribose dynamics at sites of DNA damage. Al-Rahahleh RQ, Roos WP, Saville KM, Andrews JF, Wu Z, Koczor CA, Prakash A, Sobol RW. DNA Repair (Amst). 2025 Jun;150:103845. doi: 10.1016/j.dnarep.2025.103845. Epub 2025 May 21. PubMed 40403420.
Backbone
  Vector backbone: Lentiviral
  Vector type: Mammalian Expression, Lentiviral
  Selectable markers: Hygromycin
Growth in bacteria
  Bacterial resistance: Ampicillin, 100 μg/mL
  Growth temperature: 37°C
  Growth strain: NEB Stable
  Copy number: High Copy
Gene/Insert
  Gene/Insert name: DDHD2
  Species: H. sapiens (human)
  Insert size (bp): 1287
  Mutation: aa 30-202 only
  Entrez Gene: DDHD2 (a.k.a. SAMWD1, SPG54, iPLA(1)gamma, iPLA1A, iPLA1gamma, p125B)
  Promoter: EF1alpha
  Tag / fusion protein: EGFP (C terminal on insert)
  Cloning method: Other
Resource information
  A portion of this plasmid was derived from a plasmid made by: VectorBuilder
Terms and licenses: Academic/Nonprofit Terms; Industry Terms: Not Available to Industry
How to cite: pLV-EF1A-DDHD2-30-202-Hygro was a gift from Robert Sobol (Addgene plasmid # 238101 ; http://n2t.net/addgene:238101 ; RRID:Addgene_238101)
